Addgene plasmid #232454: pSLIK PCSK5(sgRR,T288P)-V5 hygro
Purpose: Lentiviral expression vector for an inducible sg09 resistant PCSK5_T288P mutant
Depositing lab: Kevin Janes. Depositing organization: University of Virginia. Publication: PCSK5M452I is a recessive hypomorph exclusive to MCF10DCIS.com cells. Marohl T, Atkins KA, Wang L, Janes KA. Mol Cancer Res. 2025 Oct 28. doi: 10.1158/1541-7786.MCR-25-0211. PubMed 41148168.
Backbone
  Vector backbone: pSLIK_Hygro
  Backbone manufacturer: Iain Fraser, Addgene plasmid #25737
  Vector type: Lentiviral
Growth in bacteria
  Bacterial resistance: Ampicillin, 100 μg/mL
  Growth temperature: 30°C
  Growth strain: NEB Stable
  Copy number: High Copy
Gene/Insert
  Gene/Insert name: PCSK5(T288P) (alt names: PC5; PC6)
  Species: H. sapiens (human)
  Mutation: a75g_t84c_g87c; T288P
  Entrez Gene: PCSK5 (a.k.a. PC5, PC6, PC6A, SPC6)
  Tag / fusion protein: V5 (C terminal on insert)
  Cloning method: Gateway Cloning
Terms and licenses: Academic/Nonprofit Terms; Industry Terms: Not Available to Industry
How to cite: pSLIK PCSK5(sgRR,T288P)-V5 hygro was a gift from Kevin Janes (Addgene plasmid # 232454 ; http://n2t.net/addgene:232454 ; RRID:Addgene_232454)
