[The description below was written by a language model from this plasmid's Addgene catalogue record and pLannotate feature annotations shown in this document.]
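Description:
pSLIK PCSK5(sgRR,T288P)-V5 hygro is a 15.4 kb single-vector, doxycycline-inducible lentiviral expression plasmid built on the pSLIK_Hygro backbone by Gateway cloning. It is propagated in E. coli through a high-copy ColE1/pUC-type origin with ampicillin selection. The backbone also carries an f1 origin and an SV40/EM7-driven bleomycin/Zeocin resistance cassette outside the viral region. The transfer genome begins with a CMV enhancer/promoter fused to a truncated HIV-1 5' LTR. It includes the Ψ packaging signal with a gag fragment, the RRE, the cPPT/CTS, a WPRE and a 3' LTR region followed by a bGH polyadenylation signal. These are the standard elements for Rev-dependent packaging, nuclear import and efficient expression of the integrated provirus.

Between attB1 and attB2 sites sits a tight TRE promoter (seven tet operators plus a minimal CMV promoter) driving human PCSK5, a proprotein convertase, with a C-terminal V5 epitope tag. The automated annotation labels this reading frame as rat Pcsk6, which most likely reflects homology to a related family member rather than the true identity given in the catalogue entry. The insert carries the T288P substitution together with three nucleotide changes (a75g, t84c, g87c). The construct name and stated purpose indicate that these changes make it resistant to the sg09 guide RNA.

Downstream, a UbC promoter expresses rtTA3 and, via an EMCV IRES, hygromycin resistance. Transduced cells can therefore be selected with hygromycin and the transgene switched on with doxycycline. This design suits add-back experiments that test the T288P mutant in cells where endogenous PCSK5 is targeted by CRISPR. The record does not describe the functional effect of T288P.
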