Features (pLannotate 1.2.2; 42 found; start..end, strand, type, name):
     31..83      -  misc_feature   bom (fragment): basis of mobility region from pBR322
    238..617     +  enhancer       CMV enhancer: human cytomegalovirus immediate early enhancer
    618..817     +  promoter       CMV promoter: human cytomegalovirus (CMV) immediate early promoter
    835..1015    +  LTR            5' LTR (truncated): truncated 5' long terminal repeat (LTR) from HIV-1
   1062..1187    +  misc_feature   HIV-1 Ψ: packaging signal of human immunodeficiency virus type 1
   1171..1534    +  CDS            HIV-1 gag (fragment): gag protein from human immunodeficiency virus 1; gag
   1680..1913    +  misc_feature   RRE: The Rev response element (RRE) of HIV-1 allows for Rev-dependent mRNA export from the nucleus to the cytoplasm.
   2290..2390    +  CDS            Rev (fragment): human immunodeficiency virus 1 (HIV-1) Rev protein; rev; enhances nuclear export of unspliced and incompletely spliced viral mRNAs
   2440..2557    +  misc_feature   cPPT/CTS: central polypurine tract and central termination sequence of HIV-1
   2614..2638    +  protein_bind   attB1: mutant version of attB; recombination site for the Gateway® BP reaction BP Clonase™
   2670..2984    +  promoter       tight TRE promoter: Tet-responsive promoter PTight, consisting of seven tet operator sequences followed by the minimal CMV promoter
   3036..5729    +  CDS            Pcsk6: PCSK6_RAT - Also known as Pace4. Experimental evidence at protein level: Swiss-Prot protein existence level 1. Serine endoprotease that processes various proproteins by cleavage at paired basic amino acids, recognizing the RXXX[KR]R consensus motif. Likely functions in the constitutive secretory pathway, with unique restricted distribution in both neuroendocrine and non-neuroendocrine tissues. From Rattus norvegicus (Rat).
   5730..5771    +  CDS            V5 tag: epitope tag from simian virus 5
   5810..5834    -  protein_bind   attB2: mutant version of attB; recombination site for the Gateway® BP reaction BP Clonase™
   5884..7095    +  promoter       UbC promoter: human ubiquitin C promoter
   7160..7212    +  misc_feature   MCS (fragment): multiple cloning site
   7220..7917    +  CDS            rtTA3 (fragment): reverse tetracycline transactivator 3 activates expression from Tet-responsive promoters in the presence of doxycycline
   7847..7957    +  CDS            VP48: 3 tandem repeats of the minimal activation domain of herpes simplex virus VP16 (Cheng et al., 2013)
   8130..8592    +  misc_feature   IRES: internal ribosome entry site (IRES) of the encephalomyocarditis virus (EMCV)
   8650..9670    +  CDS            HygR (fragment): aminoglycoside phosphotransferase from E. coli; aph(4)-Ia; confers resistance to hygromycin
   9688..9966    +  CDS            yokD (fragment): YOKD_BACSU - Experimental evidence at protein level: Swiss-Prot protein existence level 1. May contribute to antibiotic resistance. From Bacillus subtilis (strain 168).
   9996..10079   +  CDS            large T antigen (fragment): large T antigen from SV40 (simian virus 40)
  10113..10136   +  misc_feature   MCS (fragment): pBluescript multiple cloning site
  10136..10724   +  misc_feature   WPRE: woodchuck hepatitis virus posttranscriptional regulatory element
  10725..10744   +  misc_feature   MCS (fragment): pBluescript multiple cloning site
  10746..11246   +  CDS            nef (fragment): NEF_HV1LA - Experimental evidence at protein level: Swiss-Prot protein existence level 1. Extracellular Nef protein targets CD4(+) T-lymphocytes for apoptosis by interacting with CXCR4 surface receptors. From Human immunodeficiency virus type 1 group M subtype B (isolate Lai) (HIV-1).
  11253..11433   +  LTR            5' LTR (truncated): truncated 5' long terminal repeat (LTR) from HIV-1
  11465..11689   +  polyA_signal   bGH poly(A) signal: bovine growth hormone polyadenylation signal
  11693..11714   +  promoter       SV40 promoter (fragment): SV40 enhancer and early promoter
  11735..12163   +  rep_origin     f1 ori (sequence partly withheld): f1 bacteriophage origin of replication; arrow indicates direction of (+) strand synthesis
  12177..12506   +  promoter       SV40 promoter: SV40 enhancer and early promoter
  12554..12601   +  promoter       EM7 promoter: synthetic bacterial promoter&nbsp
  12620..12994   +  CDS            BleoR: antibiotic-binding protein; Sh ble from Streptoalloteichus hindustanus; confers resistance to bleomycin, phleomycin, and Zeocin™
  13004..13129   +  CDS            ble (fragment): BLE_KLEPN - Experimental evidence at protein level: Swiss-Prot protein existence level 1. Binding protein with a strong affinity to the bleomycin family of antibiotics. Binds to CL990; an antimitotic-antibiotic compound. From Klebsiella pneumoniae.
  13124..13245   +  polyA_signal   SV40 poly(A) signal: SV40 polyadenylation signal
  13316..13338   -  protein_bind   lac operator (fragment): The lac repressor binds to the lac operator to inhibit transcription in E. coli. This inhibition can be relieved by adding lactose or isopropyl-β-D-thiogalactopyranoside (IPTG). lac repressor encoded by lacI
  13342..13372   -  promoter       lac promoter: promoter for the E. coli lac operon
  13387..13408   -  protein_bind   CAP binding site: CAP binding activates transcription in the presence of cAMP. E. coli catabolite activator protein
  13421..13513   -  CDS            lacI (fragment): lac repressor; lacI; The lac repressor binds to the lac operator to inhibit transcription in E. coli. This inhibition can be relieved by adding lactose or isopropyl-β-D-thiogalactopyranoside (IPTG).
  13696..14284   -  rep_origin     ori: high-copy-number ColE1/pMB1/pBR322/pUC origin of replication
  14455..15315   -  CDS            AmpR: β-lactamase; bla; confers resistance to ampicillin, carbenicillin, and related antibiotics
  15316..15420   -  promoter       AmpR promoter: bla
>Addgene plasmid #232454 | pSLIK PCSK5(sgRR,T288P)-V5 hygro | addgene full sequence | sequence record 463084 | Addgene NGS Result
GTCGACGGATCGGGAGATCTCCCGATCCCCTATGGTGCACTCTCAGTACAATCTGCTCTGATGCCGCATA
GTTAAGCCAGTATCTGCTCCCTGCTTGTGTGTTGGAGGTCGCTGAGTAGTGCGCGAGCAAAATTTAAGCT
ACAACAAGGCAAGGCTTGACCGACAATTGCATGAAGAATCTGCTTAGGGTTAGGCGTTTTGCGCTGCTTC
GCGATGTACGGGCCAGATATACGCGTTGACATTGATTATTGACTAGTTATTAATAGTAATCAATTACGGG
GTCATTAGTTCATAGCCCATATATGGAGTTCCGCGTTACATAACTTACGGTAAATGGCCCGCCTGGCTGA
CCGCCCAACGACCCCCGCCCATTGACGTCAATAATGACGTATGTTCCCATAGTAACGCCAATAGGGACTT
TCCATTGACGTCAATGGGTGGAGTATTTACGGTAAACTGCCCACTTGGCAGTACATCAAGTGTATCATAT
GCCAAGTACGCCCCCTATTGACGTCAATGACGGTAAATGGCCCGCCTGGCATTATGCCCAGTACATGACC
TTATGGGACTTTCCTACTTGGCAGTACATCTACGTATTAGTCATCGCTATTACCATGGTGATGCGGTTTT
GGCAGTACATCAATGGGCGTGGATAGCGGTTTGACTCACGGGGATTTCCAAGTCTCCACCCCATTGACGT
CAATGGGAGTTTGTTTTGGCACCAAAATCAACGGGACTTTCCAAAATGTCGTAACAACTCCGCCCCATTG
ACGCAAATGGGCGGTAGGCGTGTACGGTGGGAGGTCTATATAAGCAGCGCGTTTTGCCTGTACTGGGTCT
CTCTGGTTAGACCAGATCTGAGCCTGGGAGCTCTCTGGCTAACTAGGGAACCCACTGCTTAAGCCTCAAT
AAAGCTTGCCTTGAGTGCTTCAAGTAGTGTGTGCCCGTCTGTTGTGTGACTCTGGTAACTAGAGATCCCT
CAGACCCTTTTAGTCAGTGTGGAAAATCTCTAGCAGTGGCGCCCGAACAGGGACTTGAAAGCGAAAGGGA
AACCAGAGGAGCTCTCTCGACGCAGGACTCGGCTTGCTGAAGCGCGCACGGCAAGAGGCGAGGGGCGGCG
ACTGGTGAGTACGCCAAAAATTTTGACTAGCGGAGGCTAGAAGGAGAGAGATGGGTGCGAGAGCGTCAGT
ATTAAGCGGGGGAGAATTAGATCGCGATGGGAAAAAATTCGGTTAAGGCCAGGGGGAAAGAAAAAATATA
AATTAAAACATATAGTATGGGCAAGCAGGGAGCTAGAACGATTCGCAGTTAATCCTGGCCTGTTAGAAAC
ATCAGAAGGCTGTAGACAAATACTGGGACAGCTACAACCATCCCTTCAGACAGGATCAGAAGAACTTAGA
TCATTATATAATACAGTAGCAACCCTCTATTGTGTGCATCAAAGGATAGAGATAAAAGACACCAAGGAAG
CTTTAGACAAGATAGAGGAAGAGCAAAACAAAAGTAAGACCACCGCACAGCAAGCGGCCGCTGATCTTCA
GACCTGGAGGAGGAGATATGAGGGACAATTGGAGAAGTGAATTATATAAATATAAAGTAGTAAAAATTGA
ACCATTAGGAGTAGCACCCACCAAGGCAAAGAGAAGAGTGGTGCAGAGAGAAAAAAGAGCAGTGGGAATA
GGAGCTTTGTTCCTTGGGTTCTTGGGAGCAGCAGGAAGCACTATGGGCGCAGCGTCAATGACGCTGACGG
TACAGGCCAGACAATTATTGTCTGGTATAGTGCAGCAGCAGAACAATTTGCTGAGGGCTATTGAGGCGCA
ACAGCATCTGTTGCAACTCACAGTCTGGGGCATCAAGCAGCTCCAGGCAAGAATCCTGGCTGTGGAAAGA
TACCTAAAGGATCAACAGCTCCTGGGGATTTGGGGTTGCTCTGGAAAACTCATTTGCACCACTGCTGTGC
CTTGGAATGCTAGTTGGAGTAATAAATCTCTGGAACAGATTTGGAATCACACGACCTGGATGGAGTGGGA
CAGAGAAATTAACAATTACACAAGCTTAATACACTCCTTAATTGAAGAATCGCAAAACCAGCAAGAAAAG
AATGAACAAGAATTATTGGAATTAGATAAATGGGCAAGTTTGTGGAATTGGTTTAACATAACAAATTGGC
TGTGGTATATAAAATTATTCATAATGATAGTAGGAGGCTTGGTAGGTTTAAGAATAGTTTTTGCTGTACT
TTCTATAGTGAATAGAGTTAGGCAGGGATATTCACCATTATCGTTTCAGACCCACCTCCCAACCCCGAGG
GGACCCGACAGGCCCGAAGGAATAGAAGAAGAAGGTGGAGAGAGAGACAGAGACAGATCCATTCGATTAG
TGAACGGATCGGCACTGCGTGCGCCAATTCTGCAGACAAATGGCAGTATTCATCCACAATTTTAAAAGAA
AAGGGGGGATTGGGGGGTACAGTGCAGGGGAAAGAATAGTAGACATAATAGCAACAGACATACAAACTAA
AGAATTACAAAAACAAATTACAAAAATTCAAAATTTTCGGGTTTATTACAGGGACAGCAGAGATCCAGTT
TGGTTAATTCTAGACAGTTATCAACAAGTTTGTACAAAAAAGCAGGCTTTAAAGGAACCAATTCAGTCGA
CTGGATCCCGAGTTTACTCCCTATCAGTGATAGAGAACGTATGTCGAGTTTACTCCCTATCAGTGATAGA
GAACGATGTCGAGTTTACTCCCTATCAGTGATAGAGAACGTATGTCGAGTTTACTCCCTATCAGTGATAG
AGAACGTATGTCGAGTTTACTCCCTATCAGTGATAGAGAACGTATGTCGAGTTTATCCCTATCAGTGATA
GAGAACGTATGTCGAGTTTACTCCCTATCAGTGATAGAGAACGTATGTCGAGGTAGGCGTGTACGGTGGG
AGGCCTATATAAGCAGAGCTCGTTTAGTGAACCGTCAGATCGCCACTAGTATGGGCTGGGGGAGCCGCTG
CTGCTGCCCGGGACGTTTGGACCTGCTGTGCGTGCTGGCGCTGCTCGGGGGCTGCCTGCTCCCCGTGTGT
CGGACGCGCGTCTACACCAACCACTGGGCAGTCAAAATCGCCGGGGGCTTCCCGGAGGCCAACCGTATCG
CCAGCAAGTACGGATTCATCAACATAGGACAGATAGGGGCCCTGAAGGACTACTACCACTTCTACCATAG
CAGGACGATTAAAAGGTCAGTTATCTCGAGCAGAGGGACCCACAGTTTCATTTCAATGGAACCAAAGGTG
GAATGGATCCAACAGCAAGTGGTAAAAAAGCGGACAAAGAGGGATTATGACTTCAGTCGTGCCCAGTCTA
CCTATTTCAATGATCCCAAGTGGCCCAGCATGTGGTATATGCACTGCAGTGACAATACACATCCCTGCCA
GTCTGACATGAATATCGAAGGAGCCTGGAAGAGAGGCTACACGGGGAAGAACATCGTCGTCACTATCCTG
GATGACGGAATTGAGAGAACCCATCCAGATCTGATGCAAAACTACGATGCTCTGGCAAGTTGCGACGTGA
ATGGGAATGACTTGGACCCAATGCCTCGTTATGATGCAAGCAACGAGAACAAGCATGGGACTCGCTGTGC
TGGAGAAGTGGCAGCCGCTGCAAACAATTCGCACTGCACAGTCGGAATTGCTTTCAACGCCAAGATCGGA
GGAGTGCGAATGCTGGACGGAGATGTCACGGACATGGTTGAAGCAAAATCAGTTAGCTTCAACCCCCAGC
ACGTGCACATTTACAGCGCCAGCTGGGGCCCGGATGATGATGGCAAGACTGTGGACGGACCAGCCCCCCT
CCCCCGGCAAGCCTTTGAAAACGGCGTTAGAATGGGGCGGAGAGGCCTCGGCTCTGTGTTTGTTTGGGCA
TCTGGAAATGGTGGAAGGAGCAAAGACCACTGCTCCTGTGATGGCTACACCAACAGCATCTACACCATCT
CCATCAGCAGCACTGCAGAAAGCGGAAAGAAACCTTGGTACCTGGAAGAGTGTTCATCCACGCTGGCCAC
AACCTACAGCAGCGGGGAGTCCTACGATAAGAAAATCATCACTACAGATCTGAGGCAGCGTTGCACGGAC
AACCACACTGGGACGTCAGCCTCAGCCCCCATGGCTGCAGGCATCATTGCGCTGGCCCTGGAAGCCAATC
CGTTTCTGACCTGGAGAGACGTACAGCATGTTATTGTCAGGACTTCCCGTGCGGGACATTTGAACGCTAA
TGACTGGAAAACCAATGCTGCTGGTTTTAAGGTGAGCCATCTTTATGGATTTGGACTGATGGACGCAGAA
GCCATGGTGATGGAGGCAGAGAAGTGGACCACCGTTCCCCGGCAGCACGTGTGTGTGGAGAGCACAGACC
GACAAATCAAGACAATCCGCCCTAACAGTGCAGTGCGCTCCATCTACAAAGCTTCAGGCTGCTCGGATAA
CCCCAACCGCCATGTCAACTACCTGGAGCACGTCGTTGTGCGCATCACCATCACCCACCCCAGGAGAGGA
GACCTGGCCATCTACCTGACCTCGCCCTCTGGAACTAGGTCTCAGCTTTTGGCCAACAGGCTATTTGATC
ACTCCATGGAAGGATTCAAAAACTGGGAGTTCATGACCATTCATTGCTGGGGAGAAAGAGCTGCTGGTGA
CTGGGTCCTTGAAGTTTATGATACTCCCTCTCAGCTAAGGAACTTTAAGACTCCAGGTAAATTGAAAGAA
TGGTCTTTGGTCCTCTACGGCACCTCCGTGCAGCCATATTCACCAACCAATGAATTTCCGAAAGTGGAAC
GGTTCCGCTATAGCCGAGTTGAAGACCCCACAGACGACTATGGCACAGAGGATTATGCAGGTCCCTGCGA
CCCTGAGTGCAGTGAGGTTGGCTGTGACGGGCCAGGACCAGACCACTGCAATGACTGTTTGCACTACTAC
TACAAGCTGAAAAACAATACCAGGATCTGTGTCTCCAGCTGCCCCCCTGGCCACTACCACGCCGACAAGA
AGCGCTGCAGGAAGTGTGCCCCCAACTGTGAGTCCTGCTTTGGGAGCCATGGTGACCAATGCATGTCCTG
CAAATATGGATACTTTCTGAATGAAGAAACCAACAGCTGTGTTACTCACTGCCCTGATGGGTCATATCAG
GATACCAAGAAAAATCTTTGCCGGAAATGCAGTGAAAACTGCAAGACATGTACTGAATTCCATAACTGTA
CAGAATGTAGGGATGGGTTAAGCCTGCAGGGATCCCGGTGCTCTGTCTCCTGTGAAGATGGACGGTATTT
CAACGGCCAGGACTGCCAGCCCTGCCACCGCTTCTGCGCCACTTGTGCTGGGGCAGGAGCTGATGGGTGC
ATTAACTGCACAGAGGGCTACTTCATGGAGGATGGGAGATGCGTGCAGAGCTGTAGTATCAGCTATTACT
TTGACCACTCTTCAGAGAATGGATACAAATCCTGCAAAAAATGTGATATCAGTTGTTTGACGTGCAATGG
CCCAGGATTCAAGAACTGTACAAGCTGCCCTAGTGGGTATCTCTTAGACTTAGGAATGTGTCAAATGGGA
GCCATTTGCAAGGATGCAACGGAAGAGTCCTGGGCGGAAGGAGGCTTCTGTATGCTTGTGAAAAAGAACA
ATCTGTGCCAACGGAAGGTTCTTCAACAACTTTGCTGCAAAACATGTACATTTCAAGGCGGTAAGCCTAT
CCCTAACCCTCTCCTCGGTCTCGATTCTACGTAACAATTGGAAGACTAATGCGTTTTCGAGATATCTAGA
CCCAGCTTTCTTGTACAAAGTGGTTGATAACATCTCGAGCCATAAAGATGGTTAATTAACCCACCCAAGA
TCTGGCCTCCGCGCCGGGTTTTGGCGCCTCCCGCGGGCGCCCCCCTCCTCACGGCGAGCGCTGCCACGTC
AGACGAAGGGCGCAGCGAGCGTCCTGATCCTTCCGCCCGGACGCTCAGGACAGCGGCCCGCTGCTCATAA
GACTCGGCCTTAGAACCCCAGTATCAGCAGAAGGACATTTTAGGACGGGACTTGGGTGACTCTAGGGCAC
TGGTTTTCTTTCCAGAGAGCGGAACAGGCGAGGAAAAGTAGTCCCTTCTCGGCGATTCTGCGGAGGGATC
TCCGTGGGGCGGTGAACGCCGATGATTATATAAGGACGCGCCGGGTGTGGCACAGCTAGTTCCGTCGCAG
CCGGGATTTGGGTCGCGGTTCTTGTTTGTGGATCGCTGTGATCGTCACTTGGTGAGTAGCGGGCTGCTGG
GCTGGCCGGGGCTTTCGTGGCCGCCGGGCCGCTCGGTGGGACGGAAGCGTGTGGAGAGACCGCCAAGGGC
TGTAGTCTGGGTCCGCGAGCAAGGTTGCCCTGAACTGGGGGTTGGGGGGAGCGCAGCAAAATGGCGGCTG
TTCCCGAGTCTTGAATGGAAGACGCTTGTGAGGCGGGCTGTGAGGTCGTTGAAACAAGGTGGGGGGCATG
GTGGGCGGCAAGAACCCAAGGTCTTGAGGCCTTCGCTAATGCGGGAAAGCTCTTATTCGGGTGAGATGGG
CTGGGGCACCATCTGGGGACCCTGACGTGAAGTTTGTCACTGACTGGAGAACTCGGTTTGTCGTCTGTTG
CGGGGGCGGCAGTTATGGCGGTGCCGTTGGGCAGTGCACCCGTACCTTTGGGAGCGCGCGCCCTCGTCGT
GTCGTGACGTCACCCGTTCTGTTGGCTTATAATGCAGGGTGGGGCCACCTGCCGGTAGGTGTGCGGTAGG
CTTTTCTCCGTCGCAGGACGCAGGGTTCGGGCCTAGGGTAGGCTCTCCTGAATCGACAGGCGCCGGACCT
CTGGTGAGGGGAGGGATAAGTGAGGCGTCAGTTTCTTTGGTCGGTTTTATGTACCTATCTTCTTAAGTAG
CTGAAGCTCCGGTTTTGAACTATGCGCTCGGGGTTGGCGAGTGTGTTTTGTGAAGTTTTTTAGGCACCTT
TTGAAATGTAATCATTTGGGTCAATATGTAATTTTCAGTGTTAGACTAGTAAATTGTCCGCTAAATTCTG
GCCGTTTTTGGCTTTTTTGTTAGACGAAGCTTGGTACCGAGCTCGGATCTCCACCCCGTACCGGTCCTGC
AGGATTTAAATGGCGCGCCGCTAGCGCTACCGGACTCAGATCTCGAGCTCAAGCTTCGAATTCTGCAGTC
GAATTCACCATGTCTAGACTGGACAAGAGCAAAGTCATAAACGGAGCTCTGGAATTACTCAATGGTGTCG
GTATCGAAGGCCTGACGACAAGGAAACTCGCTCAAAAGCTGGGAGTTGAGCAGCCTACCCTGTACTGGCA
CGTGAAGAACAAGCGGGCCCTGCTCGATGCCCTGCCAATCGAGATGCTGGACAGGCATCATACCCACTTC
TGCCCCCTGGAAGGCGAGTCATGGCAAGACTTTCTGCGGAACAACGCCAAGTCATACCGCTGTGCTCTCC
TCTCACATCGCGACGGGGCTAAAGTGCATCTCGGCACCCGCCCAACAGAGAAACAGTACGAAACCCTGGA
AAATCAGCTCGCGTTCCTGTGTCAGCAAGGCTTCTCCCTGGAGAACGCACTGTACGCTCTGTCCGCCGTG
GGCCACTTTACACTGGGCTGCGTATTGGAGGAACAGGAGCATCAAGTAGCAAAAGAGGAAAGAGAGACAC
CTACCACCGATTCTATGCCCCCACTTCTGAGACAAGCAATTGAGCTGTTCGACCGGCAGGGAGCCGAACC
TGCCTTCCTTTTCGGCCTGGAACTAATCATATGTGGCCTGGAGAAACAGCTAAAGTGCGAAAGCGGCGGG
CCGACCGACGCCCTTGACGATTTTGACTTAGACATGCTCCCAGCCGATGCCCTTGACGACTTTGACCTTG
ATATGCTGCCTGCTGACGCTCTTGACGATTTTGACCTTGACATGCTCCCCGGGTAACTAAGTAAGGATCC
GCGGCCGCACTAGAGGAATTCCGCCCCTCTCCCCCCCCCCCCTCTCCCTCCCCCCCCCCTAACGTTACTG
GCCGAAGCCGCTTGGAATAAGGCCGGTGTGCGTTTGTCTATATGTTATTTTCCACCATATTGCCGTCTTT
TGGCAATGTGAGGGCCCGGAAACCTGGCCCTGTCTTCTTGACGAGCATTCCTAGGGGTCTTTCCCCTCTC
GCCAAAGGAATGCAAGGTCTGTTGAATGTCGTGAAGGAAGCAGTTCCTCTGGAAGCTTCTTGAAGACAAA
CAACGTCTGTAGCGACCCTTTGCAGGCAGCGGAACCCCCCACCTGGCGACAGGTGCCTCTGCGGCCAAAA
GCCACGTGTATAAGATACACCTGCAAAGGCGGCACAACCCCAGTGCCACGTTGTGAGTTGGATAGTTGTG
GAAAGAGTCAAATGGCTCTCCTCAAGCGTATTCAACAAGGGGCTGAAGGATGCCCAGAAGGTACCCCATT
GTATGGGATCTGATCTGGGGCCTCGGTGCACATGCTTTACATGTGTTTAGTCGAGGTTAAAAAAACGTCT
AGGCCCCCCGAACCACGGGGACGTGGTTTTCCTTTGAAAAACACGATGATAAGCTTACCGGTACGCGTGA
TAGCTTGCCACAACCCGTACCAAAGATGGATAGATCCGGAAAGCCTGAACTCACCGCGACGTCTGTCGAG
AAGTTTCTGATCGAAAAGTTCGACAGCGTCTCCGACCTGATGCAGCTCTCGGAGGGCGAAGAATCTCGTG
CTTTCAGCTTCGATGTAGGAGGGCGTGGATATGTCCTGCGGGTAAATAGCTGCGCCGATGGTTTCTACAA
AGATCGTTATGTTTATCGGCACTTTGCATCGGCCGCGCTCCCGATTCCGGAAGTGCTTGACATTGGGGAA
TTCAGCGAGAGCCTGACCTATTGCATCTCCCGCCGTGCACAGGGTGTCACGTTGCAAGACCTGCCTGAAA
CCGAACTGCCCGCTGTTCTGCAGCCGGTCGCGGAGGCCATGGATGCGATCGCTGCGGCCGATCTTAGCCA
GACGAGCGGGTTCGGCCCATTCGGACCGCAAGGAATCGGTCAATACACTACATGGCGTGATTTCATATGC
GCGATTGCTGATCCCCATGTGTATCACTGGCAAACTGTGATGGACGACACCGTCAGTGCGTCCGTCGCGC
AGGCTCTCGATGAGCTGATGCTTTGGGCCGAGGACTGCCCCGAAGTCCGGCACCTCGTGCACGCGGATTT
CGGCTCCAACAATGTCCTGACGGACAATGGCCGCATAACAGCGGTCATTGACTGGAGCGAGGCGATGTTC
GGGGATTCCCAATACGAGGTCGCCAACATCTTCTTCTGGAGGCCGTGGTTGGCTTGTATGGAGCAGCAGA
CGCGCTACTTCGAGCGGAGGCATCCGGAGCTTGCAGGATCGCCGCGGCTCCGGGCGTATATGCTCCGCAT
TGGTCTTGACCAACTCTATCAGAGCTTGGTTGACGGCAATTTCGATGATGCAGCTTGGGCGCAGGGTCGA
TGCGACGCAATCGTCCGATCCGGAGCCGGGACTGTCGGGCGTACACAAATCGCCCGCAGAAGCGCGGCCG
TCTGGACCGATGGCTGTGTAGAAGTACTCGCCGATAGTGGAAACCGACGCCCCAGCACTCGTCCGAGGGC
AAAGGAATAGAGTAGATGCCGACCGAACAAGAGCTGATTTCGAGAACGCCTCAGCCAGCAACTCGCGCGA
GCCTAGCAAGGCAAATGCGAGAGAACGGCCTTACGCTTGGTGGCACAGTTCTCGTCCACAGTTCGCTAAG
CTCGCTCGGCTGGGTCGCGGGAGGGCCGGTCGCAGTGATTCAGGCCCTTCTGGATTGTGTTGGTCCCCAG
GGCACGATTGTCATGCCCACGCACTCGGGTGATCTGACTGATCCCGCAGATTGGAGATCGCCGCCCGTGC
CTGCCGATTGGGTGCAGATCTCTAGATCTGTACAAGTAAAGCGGCCGCGACTCTAGATCATAATCAGCCA
TACCACATTTGTAGAGGTTTTACTTGCTTTAAAAAACCTCCCACACCTCCCCCTGAACCTGAAACATAAA
ATGAATGCAATTGTTGTTGTTTAGTCCCTCCCAATTCGATATCAAGCTTATCGATAATCAACCTCTGGAT
TACAAAATTTGTGAAAGATTGACTGGTATTCTTAACTATGTTGCTCCTTTTACGCTATGTGGATACGCTG
CTTTAATGCCTTTGTATCATGCTATTGCTTCCCGTATGGCTTTCATTTTCTCCTCCTTGTATAAATCCTG
GTTGCTGTCTCTTTATGAGGAGTTGTGGCCCGTTGTCAGGCAACGTGGCGTGGTGTGCACTGTGTTTGCT
GACGCAACCCCCACTGGTTGGGGCATTGCCACCACCTGTCAGCTCCTTTCCGGGACTTTCGCTTTCCCCC
TCCCTATTGCCACGGCGGAACTCATCGCCGCCTGCCTTGCCCGCTGCTGGACAGGGGCTCGGCTGTTGGG
CACTGACAATTCCGTGGTGTTGTCGGGGAAATCATCGTCCTTTCCTTGGCTGCTCGCCTGTGTTGCCACC
TGGATTCTGCGCGGGACGTCCTTCTGCTACGTCCCTTCGGCCCTCAATCCAGCGGACCTTCCTTCCCGCG
GCCTGCTGCCGGCTCTGCGGCCTCTTCCGCGTCTTCGCCTTCGCCCTCAGACGAGTCGGATCTCCCTTTG
GGCCGCCTCCCCGCATCGATACCGTCGACCTCGATCGAGACCTAGAAAAACATGGAGCAATCACAAGTAG
CAATACAGCAGCTACCAATGCTGATTGTGCCTGGCTAGAAGCACAAGAGGAGGAGGAGGTGGGTTTTCCA
GTCACACCTCAGGTACCTTTAAGACCAATGACTTACAAGGCAGCTGTAGATCTTAGCCACTTTTTAAAAG
AAAAGGGGGGACTGGAAGGGCTAATTCACTCCCAACGAAGACAAGATATCCTTGATCTGTGGATCTACCA
CACACAAGGCTACTTCCCTGATTGGCAGAACTACACACCAGGGCCAGGGATCAGATATCCACTGACCTTT
GGATGGTGCTACAAGCTAGTACCAGTTGAGCAAGAGAAGGTAGAAGAAGCCAATGAAGGAGAGAACACCC
GCTTGTTACACCCTGTGAGCCTGCATGGGATGGATGACCCGGAGAGAGAAGTATTAGAGTGGAGGTTTGA
CAGCCGCCTAGCATTTCATCACATGGCCCGAGAGCTGCATCCGGACTGTACTGGGTCTCTCTGGTTAGAC
CAGATCTGAGCCTGGGAGCTCTCTGGCTAACTAGGGAACCCACTGCTTAAGCCTCAATAAAGCTTGCCTT
GAGTGCTTCAAGTAGTGTGTGCCCGTCTGTTGTGTGACTCTGGTAACTAGAGATCCCTCAGACCCTTTTA
GTCAGTGTGGAAAATCTCTAGCAGGGCCCGTTTAAACCCGCTGATCAGCCTCGACTGTGCCTTCTAGTTG
CCAGCCATCTGTTGTTTGCCCCTCCCCCGTGCCTTCCTTGACCCTGGAAGGTGCCACTCCCACTGTCCTT
TCCTAATAAAATGAGGAAATTGCATCGCATTGTCTGAGTAGGTGTCATTCTATTCTGGGGGGTGGGGTGG
GGCAGGACAGCAAGGGGGAGGATTGGGAAGACAATAGCAGGCATGCTGGGGATGCGGTGGGCTCTATGGC
TTCTGAGGCGGAAAGAACCAGCTGGGGCTCTAGGGGGTATCCCC
[124 nt withheld, positions 11735-11858]
C
[91 nt withheld, positions 11860-11950]
A
[49 nt withheld, positions 11952-12000]
CCTTTGACGTTGGAGTCCACGTTCTTT
[37 nt withheld, positions 12028-12064]
ACCCTATCTCGGTCTATTCTTTTGATTTATAAGGGATTTTGCCGATTTCGGCCTATTGGTTAAAAAATGA
GCTGATTTAACAAAAATTTAACGCGAATTAATTCTGTGGAATGTGTGTCAGTTAGGGTGTGGAAAGTCCC
CAGGCTCCCCAGCAGGCAGAAGTATGCAAAGCATGCATCTCAATTAGTCAGCAACCAGGTGTGGAAAGTC
CCCAGGCTCCCCAGCAGGCAGAAGTATGCAAAGCATGCATCTCAATTAGTCAGCAACCATAGTCCCGCCC
CTAACTCCGCCCATCCCGCCCCTAACTCCGCCCAGTTCCGCCCATTCTCCGCCCCATGGCTGACTAATTT
TTTTTATTTATGCAGAGGCCGAGGCCGCCTCTGCCTCTGAGCTATTCCAGAAGTAGTGAGGAGGCTTTTT
TGGAGGCCTAGGCTTTTGCAAAAAGCTCCCGGGAGCTTGTATATCCATTTTCGGATCTGATCAGCACGTG
TTGACAATTAATCATCGGCATAGTATATCGGCATAGTATAATACGACAAGGTGAGGAACTAAACCATGGC
CAAGTTGACCAGTGCCGTTCCGGTGCTCACCGCGCGCGACGTCGCCGGAGCGGTCGAGTTCTGGACCGAC
CGGCTCGGGTTCTCCCGGGACTTCGTGGAGGACGACTTCGCCGGTGTGGTCCGGGACGACGTGACCCTGT
TCATCAGCGCGGTCCAGGACCAGGTGGTGCCGGACAACACCCTGGCCTGGGTGTGGGTGCGCGGCCTGGA
CGAGCTGTACGCCGAGTGGTCGGAGGTCGTGTCCACGAACTTCCGGGACGCCTCCGGGCCGGCCATGACC
GAGATCGGCGAGCAGCCGTGGGGGCGGGAGTTCGCCCTGCGCGACCCGGCCGGCAACTGCGTGCACTTCG
TGGCCGAGGAGCAGGACTGACACGTGCTACGAGATTTCGATTCCACCGCCGCCTTCTATGAAAGGTTGGG
CTTCGGAATCGTTTTCCGGGACGCCGGCTGGATGATCCTCCAGCGCGGGGATCTCATGCTGGAGTTCTTC
GCCCACCCCAACTTGTTTATTGCAGCTTATAATGGTTACAAATAAAGCAATAGCATCACAAATTTCACAA
ATAAAGCATTTTTTTCACTGCATTCTAGTTGTGGTTTGTCCAAACTCATCAATGTATCTTATCATGTCTG
TATACCGTCGACCTCTAGCTAGAGCTTGGCGTAATCATGGTCATAGCTGTTTCCTGTGTGAAATTGTTAT
CCGCTCACAATTCCACACAACATACGAGCCGGAAGCATAAAGTGTAAAGCCTGGGGTGCCTAATGAGTGA
GCTAACTCACATTAATTGCGTTGCGCTCACTGCCCGCTTTCCAGTCGGGAAACCTGTCGTGCCAGCTGCA
TTAATGAATCGGCCAACGCGCGGGGAGAGGCGGTTTGCGTATTGGGCGCTCTTCCGCTTCCTCGCTCACT
GACTCGCTGCGCTCGGTCGTTCGGCTGCGGCGAGCGGTATCAGCTCACTCAAAGGCGGTAATACGGTTAT
CCACAGAATCAGGGGATAACGCAGGAAAGAACATGTGAGCAAAAGGCCAGCAAAAGGCCAGGAACCGTAA
AAAGGCCGCGTTGCTGGCGTTTTTCCATAGGCTCCGCCCCCCTGACGAGCATCACAAAAATCGACGCTCA
AGTCAGAGGTGGCGAAACCCGACAGGACTATAAAGATACCAGGCGTTTCCCCCTGGAAGCTCCCTCGTGC
GCTCTCCTGTTCCGACCCTGCCGCTTACCGGATACCTGTCCGCCTTTCTCCCTTCGGGAAGCGTGGCGCT
TTCTCATAGCTCACGCTGTAGGTATCTCAGTTCGGTGTAGGTCGTTCGCTCCAAGCTGGGCTGTGTGCAC
GAACCCCCCGTTCAGCCCGACCGCTGCGCCTTATCCGGTAACTATCGTCTTGAGTCCAACCCGGTAAGAC
ACGACTTATCGCCACTGGCAGCAGCCACTGGTAACAGGATTAGCAGAGCGAGGTATGTAGGCGGTGCTAC
AGAGTTCTTGAAGTGGTGGCCTAACTACGGCTACACTAGAAGAACAGTATTTGGTATCTGCGCTCTGCTG
AAGCCAGTTACCTTCGGAAAAAGAGTTGGTAGCTCTTGATCCGGCAAACAAACCACCGCTGGTAGCGGTG
GTTTTTTTGTTTGCAAGCAGCAGATTACGCGCAGAAAAAAAGGATCTCAAGAAGATCCTTTGATCTTTTC
TACGGGGTCTGACGCTCAGTGGAACGAAAACTCACGTTAAGGGATTTTGGTCATGAGATTATCAAAAAGG
ATCTTCACCTAGATCCTTTTAAATTAAAAATGAAGTTTTAAATCAATCTAAAGTATATATGAGTAAACTT
GGTCTGACAGTTACCAATGCTTAATCAGTGAGGCACCTATCTCAGCGATCTGTCTATTTCGTTCATCCAT
AGTTGCCTGACTCCCCGTCGTGTAGATAACTACGATACGGGAGGGCTTACCATCTGGCCCCAGTGCTGCA
ATGATACCGCGAGACCCACGCTCACCGGCTCCAGATTTATCAGCAATAAACCAGCCAGCCGGAAGGGCCG
AGCGCAGAAGTGGTCCTGCAACTTTATCCGCCTCCATCCAGTCTATTAATTGTTGCCGGGAAGCTAGAGT
AAGTAGTTCGCCAGTTAATAGTTTGCGCAACGTTGTTGCCATTGCTACAGGCATCGTGGTGTCACGCTCG
TCGTTTGGTATGGCTTCATTCAGCTCCGGTTCCCAACGATCAAGGCGAGTTACATGATCCCCCATGTTGT
GCAAAAAAGCGGTTAGCTCCTTCGGTCCTCCGATCGTTGTCAGAAGTAAGTTGGCCGCAGTGTTATCACT
CATGGTTATGGCAGCACTGCATAATTCTCTTACTGTCATGCCATCCGTAAGATGCTTTTCTGTGACTGGT
GAGTACTCAACCAAGTCATTCTGAGAATAGTGTATGCGGCGACCGAGTTGCTCTTGCCCGGCGTCAATAC
GGGATAATACCGCGCCACATAGCAGAACTTTAAAAGTGCTCATCATTGGAAAACGTTCTTCGGGGCGAAA
ACTCTCAAGGATCTTACCGCTGTTGAGATCCAGTTCGATGTAACCCACTCGTGCACCCAACTGATCTTCA
GCATCTTTTACTTTCACCAGCGTTTCTGGGTGAGCAAAAACAGGAAGGCAAAATGCCGCAAAAAAGGGAA
TAAGGGCGACACGGAAATGTTGAATACTCATACTCTTCCTTTTTCAATATTATTGAAGCATTTATCAGGG
TTATTGTCTCATGAGCGGATACATATTTGAATGTATTTAGAAAAATAAACAAATAGGGGTTCCGCGCACA
TTTCCCCGAAAAGTGCCACCTGAC
